Addgene plasmid #230410: AiP11425 - pAAV-AiE0069m-minBG-SYFP2-WPRE3-BGHpA (Alias: CN1425)
Purpose: AiE0069m is an enhancer sequence, designed to drive AAV-mediated transgene expression in specific populations of brain cells
Depositing lab: Allen Institute for Brain Science & Jonathan Ting. Depositing organization: Allen Institute. Publication: A suite of enhancer AAVs and transgenic mouse lines for genetic access to cortical cell types. Ben-Simon Y, Hooper M, Narayan S, Daigle TL, Dwivedi D, Way SW, Oster A, Stafford DA, Mich JK, Taormina MJ, Martinez RA, Opitz-Araya X, Roth JR, Alexander JR, Allen S, Amster A, Arbuckle J, Ayala A, Baker PM, Bakken TE, Barcelli T, Barta S, Bendrick J, Bertagnolli D, Bielstein C, Bishwakarma P, Bowlus J, Boyer G, Brouner K, Casian B, Casper T, Chakka AB, Chakrabarty R, Chance RK, Chavan S, Clark M, Colbert K, Collman F, Daniel S, Departee M, DiValentin P, Donadio N, Dotson N, Egdorf T, Fliss T, Gabitto M, Garcia J, Gary A, Gasperini M, Gloe J, Goldy J, Gore BB, Graybuck L, Greisman N, Haeseleer F, Halterman C, Haradon Z, Hastings SD, Helback O, Ho W, Hockemeyer D, Huang C, Huff S, Hunker A, Johansen N, Jones D, Juneau Z, Kalmbach B, Kannan M, Khem S, Kussick E, Kutsal R, Larsen R, Lee C, Lee AY, Leibly M, Lenz GH, Li S, Liang E, Lusk N, Madigan Z, Malloy J, Malone J, McCue R, Melchor J, Mollenkopf T, Moosman S, Morin E, Newman D, Ng L, Ngo K, Omstead V, Otto S, Oyama A, Pena N, Pham T, Phillips E, Pom CA, Potekhina L, Ransford S, Ray PL, Rette D, Reynoldson C, Rimorin C, Rocha D, Ruiz A, Sanchez REA, Sawyer L, Sedeno-Cortes A, Sevigny JP, Shapovalova N, Shepard N, Shulga L, Sigler AR, Siverts L, Soliman S, Somasundaram S, Staats B, Stewart K, Szelenyi E, Tieu M, Trader C, Tran A, van Velthoven CTJ, Walker M, Wang Y, Weed N, Wirthlin M, Wood T, Wynalda B, Yao Z, Zhou T, Ariza J, Dee N, Reding M, Ronellenfitch K, Mufti S, Sunkin SM, Smith KA, Esposito L, Waters J, Thyagarajan B, Yao S, Lein ES, Zeng H, Levi BP, Ngai J, Ting JT, Tasic B. Cell. 2025 May 16:S0092-8674(25)00513-6. doi: 10.1016/j.cell.2025.05.002. PubMed 40403729.
Backbone
  Vector backbone: pAAV2
  Vector type: AAV
Growth in bacteria
  Bacterial resistance: Ampicillin, 100 μg/mL
  Growth temperature: 37°C
  Growth strain: NEB Stable
  Copy number: High Copy
Gene/Insert
  Gene/Insert name: SYFP2
  Species: Synthetic
  Promoter: minBG
  Cloning method: Gibson Cloning
Terms and licenses: Academic/Nonprofit Terms; Industry Terms: Not Available to Industry
How to cite: AiP11425 - pAAV-AiE0069m-minBG-SYFP2-WPRE3-BGHpA (Alias: CN1425) was a gift from Allen Institute for Brain Science & Jonathan Ting (Addgene plasmid # 230410 ; http://n2t.net/addgene:230410 ; RRID:Addgene_230410)
