[The description below was written by a language model from this plasmid's Addgene catalogue record and pLannotate feature annotations shown in this document.]
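Description:
AiP11425 - pAAV-AiE0069m-minBG-SYFP2-WPRE3-BGHpA (alias CN1425) is an AAV transfer plasmid built on a pAAV2 backbone, about 4.5 kb in total, intended for packaging an enhancer-driven fluorescent reporter into recombinant adeno-associated virus. It is propagated in bacteria as a high-copy plasmid through a ColE1/pUC-type origin and selected with ampicillin via the β-lactamase gene and its native promoter. An f1 phage origin is also present, along with short remnants of the pBR322 bom and rop regions. The recombination-deficient growth strain listed is consistent with the need to keep the repeat-rich ITRs intact.

The payload sits between AAV2 inverted terminal repeats, which provide the signals for genome replication and encapsidation. One ITR is annotated in full, while the upstream one is detected only as two short fragments. According to the catalogue entry, the AiE0069m enhancer is placed upstream of the minimal beta-globin promoter (minBG). This promoter has little activity on its own, so expression depends on the cell-type specificity of the enhancer. Neither element is annotated in the feature table, but both presumably occupy the unannotated stretch between the left ITR and the coding sequence. They drive SYFP2, a rapidly maturing monomeric yellow fluorescent protein derived from Aequorea victoria. Downstream, two adjacent WPRE fragments correspond to the shortened WPRE3 element, which enhances transcript stability and expression, and these are followed by the bovine growth hormone polyadenylation signal.

The construct is meant to label specific populations of brain cells after AAV delivery, as part of a collection of enhancer AAVs for genetic access to cortical cell types. The record does not state which cell population AiE0069m targets.
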