Features (pLannotate 1.2.2; 14 found; start..end, strand, type, name):
     12..39      +  repeat_region  AAV2 ITR (fragment): inverted terminal repeat of adeno-associated virus serotype 2 inverted
     68..95      +  repeat_region  AAV2 ITR (fragment): inverted terminal repeat of adeno-associated virus serotype 2 inverted
    543..1259    +  CDS            SYFP2: SYFP2 is a basic (constitutively fluorescent) yellow fluorescent protein published in 2006, derived from Aequorea victoria. It is reported to be a very rapidly-maturing monomer with moderate acid sensitivity.
   1299..1456    +  misc_feature   WPRE (fragment): woodchuck hepatitis virus posttranscriptional regulatory element
   1462..1542    +  misc_feature   WPRE (fragment): woodchuck hepatitis virus posttranscriptional regulatory element
   1559..1670    +  polyA_signal   bGH poly(A) signal: bovine growth hormone polyadenylation signal
   1788..1928    +  repeat_region  AAV2 ITR: inverted terminal repeat of adeno-associated virus serotype 2 inverted
   1933..1984    -  misc_feature   bom (fragment): basis of mobility region from pBR322
   2003..2458    +  rep_origin     f1 ori (sequence partly withheld): f1 bacteriophage origin of replication; arrow indicates direction of (+) strand synthesis
   2459..2508    -  misc_feature   bom (fragment): basis of mobility region from pBR322
   2610..2645    -  CDS            rop (fragment): Rop protein, which maintains plasmids at low copy number; rop
   2740..2844    +  promoter       AmpR promoter: bla
   2845..3705    +  CDS            AmpR: β-lactamase; bla; confers resistance to ampicillin, carbenicillin, and related antibiotics
   3876..4464    +  rep_origin     ori: high-copy-number ColE1/pMB1/pBR322/pUC origin of replication
>Addgene plasmid #230410 | AiP11425 - pAAV-AiE0069m-minBG-SYFP2-WPRE3-BGHpA (Alias: CN1425) | addgene full sequence | sequence record 470798 | Addgene NGS Result
CCTGCAGGCAGCTGCGCGCTCGCTCGCTCACTGAGGCCGCCCGGGCGTCGGGCGACCTTTGGTCGCCCGG
CCTCAGTGAGCGAGCGAGCGCGCAGAGAGGGAGTGGCCAACTCCATCACTAGGGGTTCCTGCGGCCGCAC
GCGTCTGCATCTTCTGAATTCATTAGTCTCTAATTACGGCCAGTGGGGACCAGCAGTTAGAAGGTTAAAG
AGGTTCTGACAGGCCTAATCATTGCTCAGGAAGCTGAAAATGTATGCGCAGTCTCGGCAGATGGGGTGAG
AGCGGCTGCTGCCAAGTGATAACTGTTTACTCCCTTGCACCTCCAAAGCTGTCATCCTAATAGGCGCATT
TTAAATTTATTAATGCTCTAGTTACAATGCGTACCCAGTCTCTAATGGTATGTCAGCCTCAGTATATAAA
CGGAGCAATTAACACGGATTACCGAGCTCGGGCTGGGCATAAAAGTCAGGGCAGAGCCATCTATTGCTTA
CATTTGCTTCTGGGATCCAGATCTTTCGAAGCTAGCGCTACCGGTCGCCACCATGGTGAGCAAGGGCGAG
GAGCTGTTCACCGGGGTGGTGCCCATCCTGGTCGAGCTGGACGGCGACGTAAACGGCCACAAGTTCAGCG
TGTCCGGCGAGGGCGAGGGCGATGCCACCTACGGCAAGCTGACCCTGAAGCTGATCTGCACCACCGGCAA
GCTGCCCGTGCCCTGGCCCACCCTCGTGACCACCCTGGGCTACGGCGTGCAGTGCTTCGCCCGCTACCCC
GACCACATGAAGCAGCACGACTTCTTCAAGTCCGCCATGCCCGAAGGCTACGTCCAGGAGCGCACCATCT
TCTTCAAGGACGACGGCAACTACAAGACCCGCGCCGAGGTGAAGTTCGAGGGCGACACCCTGGTGAACCG
CATCGAGCTGAAGGGCATCGACTTCAAGGAGGACGGCAACATCCTGGGGCACAAGCTGGAGTACAACTAC
AACAGCCACAACGTCTATATCACCGCCGACAAGCAGAAGAACGGCATCAAGGCCAACTTCAAGATCCGCC
ACAACATCGAGGACGGCGGCGTGCAGCTCGCCGACCACTACCAGCAGAACACCCCCATCGGCGACGGCCC
CGTGCTGCTGCCCGACAACCACTACCTGAGCTACCAGTCCAAGCTGAGCAAAGACCCCAACGAGAAGCGC
GATCACATGGTCCTGCTGGAGTTCGTGACCGCCGCCGGGATCACTCTCGGCATGGACGAGCTGTACAAGT
AAGTCGACGGCGCGCCGCGGCCGCGAATTCGATATCATAATCAACCTCTGGATTACAAAATTTGTGAAAG
ATTGACTGGTATTCTTAACTATGTTGCTCCTTTTACGCTATGTGGATACGCTGCTTTAATGCCTTTGTAT
CATGCTATTGCTTCCCGTATGGCTTTCATTTTCTCCTCCTTGTATAAATCCTGGTTAGTTCTTGCCACGG
CGGAACTCATCGCCGCCTGCCTTGCCCGCTGCTGGACAGGGGCTCGGCTGTTGGGCACTGACAATTCCGT
GGCTCGAGAGATCTTCGACTGTGCCTTCTAGTTGCCAGCCATCTGTTGTTTGCCCCTCCCCCGTGCCTTC
CTTGACCCTGGAAGGTGCCACTCCCACTGTCCTTTCCTAATAAAATGAGGAAATTGCATCGCATTGTCTG
AGTAGGTGTCATTCTATTCTGGGGGGTGGGGTGGGGCAGGACAGCAAGGGGGAGGATTGGGAAGACAATA
GCAGGCATGAGATCTCACGTGCGGACCGAGCGGCCGCAGGAACCCCTAGTGATGGAGTTGGCCACTCCCT
CTCTGCGCGCTCGCTCGCTCACTGAGGCCGGGCGACCAAAGGTCGCCCGACGCCCGGGCTTTGCCCGGGC
GGCCTCAGTGAGCGAGCGAGCGCGCAGCTGCCTGCAGGGGCGCCTGATGCGGTATTTTCTCCTTACGCAT
CTGTGCGGTATTTCACACCGCATA
[95 nt withheld, positions 1985-2079]
T
[46 nt withheld, positions 2081-2126]
C
[141 nt withheld, positions 2128-2268]
CCTTTGACGTTGGAGTCCACGTTCTTT
[37 nt withheld, positions 2296-2332]
ACTCTATCTCGGGCTATTCTTTTGATTTATAAGGGATTTTGCCGATTTCGGTCTATTGGTTAAAAAATGA
GCTGATTTAACAAAAATTTAACGCGAATTTTAACAAAATATTAACGTTTACAATTTTATGGTGCACTCTC
AGTACAATCTGCTCTGATGCCGCATAGTTAAGCCAGCCCCGACACCCGCCAACACCCGCTGACGCGCCCT
GACGGGCTTGTCTGCTCCCGGCATCCGCTTACAGACAAGCTGTGACCGTCTCCGGGAGCTGCATGTGTCA
GAGGTTTTCACCGTCATCACCGAAACGCGCGAGACGAAAGGGCCTCGTGATACGCCTATTTTTATAGGTT
AATGTCATGATAATAATGGTTTCTTAGACGTCAGGTGGCACTTTTCGGGGAAATGTGCGCGGAACCCCTA
TTTGTTTATTTTTCTAAATACATTCAAATATGTATCCGCTCATGAGACAATAACCCTGATAAATGCTTCA
ATAATATTGAAAAAGGAAGAGTATGAGTATTCAACATTTCCGTGTCGCCCTTATTCCCTTTTTTGCGGCA
TTTTGCCTTCCTGTTTTTGCTCACCCAGAAACGCTGGTGAAAGTAAAAGATGCTGAAGATCAGTTGGGTG
CACGAGTGGGTTACATCGAACTGGATCTCAACAGCGGTAAGATCCTTGAGAGTTTTCGCCCCGAAGAACG
TTTTCCAATGATGAGCACTTTTAAAGTTCTGCTATGTGGCGCGGTATTATCCCGTATTGACGCCGGGCAA
GAGCAACTCGGTCGCCGCATACACTATTCTCAGAATGACTTGGTTGAGTACTCACCAGTCACAGAAAAGC
ATCTTACGGATGGCATGACAGTAAGAGAATTATGCAGTGCTGCCATAACCATGAGTGATAACACTGCGGC
CAACTTACTTCTGACAACGATCGGAGGACCGAAGGAGCTAACCGCTTTTTTGCACAACATGGGGGATCAT
GTAACTCGCCTTGATCGTTGGGAACCGGAGCTGAATGAAGCCATACCAAACGACGAGCGTGACACCACGA
TGCCTGTAGCAATGGCAACAACGTTGCGCAAACTATTAACTGGCGAACTACTTACTCTAGCTTCCCGGCA
ACAATTAATAGACTGGATGGAGGCGGATAAAGTTGCAGGACCACTTCTGCGCTCGGCCCTTCCGGCTGGC
TGGTTTATTGCTGATAAATCTGGAGCCGGTGAGCGTGGGTCTCGCGGTATCATTGCAGCACTGGGGCCAG
ATGGTAAGCCCTCCCGTATCGTAGTTATCTACACGACGGGGAGTCAGGCAACTATGGATGAACGAAATAG
ACAGATCGCTGAGATAGGTGCCTCACTGATTAAGCATTGGTAACTGTCAGACCAAGTTTACTCATATATA
CTTTAGATTGATTTAAAACTTCATTTTTAATTTAAAAGGATCTAGGTGAAGATCCTTTTTGATAATCTCA
TGACCAAAATCCCTTAACGTGAGTTTTCGTTCCACTGAGCGTCAGACCCCGTAGAAAAGATCAAAGGATC
TTCTTGAGATCCTTTTTTTCTGCGCGTAATCTGCTGCTTGCAAACAAAAAAACCACCGCTACCAGCGGTG
GTTTGTTTGCCGGATCAAGAGCTACCAACTCTTTTTCCGAAGGTAACTGGCTTCAGCAGAGCGCAGATAC
CAAATACTGTTCTTCTAGTGTAGCCGTAGTTAGGCCACCACTTCAAGAACTCTGTAGCACCGCCTACATA
CCTCGCTCTGCTAATCCTGTTACCAGTGGCTGCTGCCAGTGGCGATAAGTCGTGTCTTACCGGGTTGGAC
TCAAGACGATAGTTACCGGATAAGGCGCAGCGGTCGGGCTGAACGGGGGGTTCGTGCACACAGCCCAGCT
TGGAGCGAACGACCTACACCGAACTGAGATACCTACAGCGTGAGCTATGAGAAAGCGCCACGCTTCCCGA
AGGGAGAAAGGCGGACAGGTATCCGGTAAGCGGCAGGGTCGGAACAGGAGAGCGCACGAGGGAGCTTCCA
GGGGGAAACGCCTGGTATCTTTATAGTCCTGTCGGGTTTCGCCACCTCTGACTTGAGCGTCGATTTTTGT
GATGCTCGTCAGGGGGGCGGAGCCTATGGAAAAACGCCAGCAACGCGGCCTTTTTACGGTTCCTGGCCTT
TTGCTGGCCTTTTGCTCACATGT
